>Addgene plasmid #74113 | pET28a-PHGDH | addgene full sequence | sequence record 141318 | Addgene assembled full plasmid sequence
ATCCGGATATAGTTCCTCCTTTCAGCAAAAAACCCCTCAAGACCCGTTTAGAGGCCCCAAGGGGTTATGC
TAGTTATTGCTCAGCGGTGGCAGCAGCCAACTCAGCTTCCTTTCGGGCTTTGTTAGCAGCCGGATCTCAG
TGGTGGTGGTGGTGGTGCTCGAGTGCGGCCGCAAGCTTGTCGACGGAGCTCGAATTCGGATCCGCGACCC
ATTTGCTGTCCACCAGTCATGCTAGCCATATGTTAGAAGTGGAACTGGAAGGCTTCAGTCACATGCTGCT
TCCACGCTTCCAGGCTGGGCAGCAAGGAGGAGATGCCCATGACGTGCCAGGTCTCCCCATCTGACACCAG
TGAAGTCTGGTAGGACAGCAGCCGCACGCCTGCCTCTGCCAGGAGGCCAATCATGGTAGGCAGCATTGCA
GGGTCAGAGGTCTGAGTCCGGAATAGGAGCAGGGGCAGGTCCCTGCGGAGAGGCACTTCTGGCCTGAAGA
CAGCTCCATTGAGCCCCTGCAGTACAGGTGTAGTGCCTTGGACCAAGCCCACAGCCTGGTAAGGGGCGCC
TGCCAGGGCCACGGCCAGGAGGCATTCCCCGAAGCCTTGCTCCCCTGGTGCAGCAGGGCTGTGGGAGGTG
GTGACATTGAGGCCAGCCTCTTTCACCAGCAGCTTAGCGTTCACCAAGTTCACATCCGCCTGCTTGGAAG
CCTCTTTCAGGAGGCCGACAATGACTGCGGGGCTTAGGCAGTTCCCAGCATTCTTCAGGGATGTTCCCTG
TGTTATCACCTGGATGGTCCCTTTGGGGGACCCAGCCCAGGCTCGCATCAGTGTCCCCAGAGCTTCTGCC
AGACCAATCCAAGGCTTGGTGTGTGGAGAGAAGGCACTGGTAAGGGCCTGGGCATTCACAACCCCCGTGA
GAGATTTCCCCTTCACCATGTCCACGAACTGAACAGCAATTTCCTCCCCACAGCGGCTCTGAGCCTCCTT
GGTGCTGGCACCCAGGTGGGGACAGCTGATGACATTCTCATGGTCCACCAAGGCCCGGTCCCGTGGCGGC
TCTTCCGTAAACACGTCCAGTGCAGCCCCGGCACACTGGCCAGACTGCAGGGCCCGGAGCAGGGCGCCTT
CGTCCACGATCCCTCCACGGGCACAGTTCACCACACGCACCCCCTTCTTGCACTGGGCAAAGGTGTTGTC
ATTCAGCAAGCCTGTCGTGGAGGGCAGGAGAGGAGTGTGCACAGTGATGAAATCACAGAGAGGCCAGATC
TCCTCCAGGGGCAGCTGCTGAACACCAAAGGAGGCCGAGACCTCTGGGGAAATGATGGGGTCATACCCTA
TAGTCTTCATCCCAAAGGACTGCATCCGGGTAGCTACCTCTCTCCCAATCCTGCCCAGGCCAAGAATTCC
CAGGGTCTTTCCATTCAGCTCTGTTCCCATGAACTTCTTCCGCTCCCATTTGCCGTCCTTCATCGAAGCC
GTCGCCTGGGGAATCTGCCTGGCCAGGCACATGATCATTCCACAAGTGAGTTCTGCGGCACTGAGGCTGT
TCCCATTGGGGGTGTTCATAACCAAGATGCCCTTCCTTGTTGCGGCCTCCAGATCCACATTGTCCACACC
TGTGCCAGCCCTGCCCACCACCTGGAGTTTCTCAGCTGCGTTGATGACATCAGCGGTCACCTTGGTGGCA
GAGCGAACAATAAGGCCTTCACAGTCCTGCAGCTCCGCTATCAGCTCCTCTTTGCTAAGGTTCTGCTTTT
CCACCACCTGCAGCCCTCCATCTTGCAAGATCTTCCGGCAGCAAGGGTCCAGGCTGTCACTGATGAGCAC
TTTCCGCAGATTTGCAAAAGCCATCATATGGCTGCCGCGCGGCACCAGGCCGCTGCTGTGATGATGATGA
TGATGGCTGCTGCCCATGGTATATCTCCTTCTTAAAGTTAAACAAAATTATTTCTAGAGGGGAATTGTTA
TCCGCTCACAATTCCCCTATAGTGAGTCGTATTAATTTCGCGGGATCGAGATCTCGATCCTCTACGCCGG
ACGCATCGTGGCCGGCATCACCGGCGCCACAGGTGCGGTTGCTGGCGCCTATATCGCCGACATCACCGAT
GGGGAAGATCGGGCTCGCCACTTCGGGCTCATGAGCGCTTGTTTCGGCGTGGGTATGGTGGCAGGCCCCG
TGGCCGGGGGACTGTTGGGCGCCATCTCCTTGCATGCACCATTCCTTGCGGCGGCGGTGCTCAACGGCCT
CAACCTACTACTGGGCTGCTTCCTAATGCAGGAGTCGCATAAGGGAGAGCGTCGAGATCCCGGACACCAT
CGAATGGCGCAAAACCTTTCGCGGTATGGCATGATAGCGCCCGGAAGAGAGTCAATTCAGGGTGGTGAAT
GTGAAACCAGTAACGTTATACGATGTCGCAGAGTATGCCGGTGTCTCTTATCAGACCGTTTCCCGCGTGG
TGAACCAGGCCAGCCACGTTTCTGCGAAAACGCGGGAAAAAGTGGAAGCGGCGATGGCGGAGCTGAATTA
CATTCCCAACCGCGTGGCACAACAACTGGCGGGCAAACAGTCGTTGCTGATTGGCGTTGCCACCTCCAGT
CTGGCCCTGCACGCGCCGTCGCAAATTGTCGCGGCGATTAAATCTCGCGCCGATCAACTGGGTGCCAGCG
TGGTGGTGTCGATGGTAGAACGAAGCGGCGTCGAAGCCTGTAAAGCGGCGGTGCACAATCTTCTCGCGCA
ACGCGTCAGTGGGCTGATCATTAACTATCCGCTGGATGACCAGGATGCCATTGCTGTGGAAGCTGCCTGC
ACTAATGTTCCGGCGTTATTTCTTGATGTCTCTGACCAGACACCCATCAACAGTATTATTTTCTCCCATG
AAGACGGTACGCGACTGGGCGTGGAGCATCTGGTCGCATTGGGTCACCAGCAAATCGCGCTGTTAGCGGG
CCCATTAAGTTCTGTCTCGGCGCGTCTGCGTCTGGCTGGCTGGCATAAATATCTCACTCGCAATCAAATT
CAGCCGATAGCGGAACGGGAAGGCGACTGGAGTGCCATGTCCGGTTTTCAACAAACCATGCAAATGCTGA
ATGAGGGCATCGTTCCCACTGCGATGCTGGTTGCCAACGATCAGATGGCGCTGGGCGCAATGCGCGCCAT
TACCGAGTCCGGGCTGCGCGTTGGTGCGGATATCTCGGTAGTGGGATACGACGATACCGAAGACAGCTCA
TGTTATATCCCGCCGTTAACCACCATCAAACAGGATTTTCGCCTGCTGGGGCAAACCAGCGTGGACCGCT
TGCTGCAACTCTCTCAGGGCCAGGCGGTGAAGGGCAATCAGCTGTTGCCCGTCTCACTGGTGAAAAGAAA
AACCACCCTGGCGCCCAATACGCAAACCGCCTCTCCCCGCGCGTTGGCCGATTCATTAATGCAGCTGGCA
CGACAGGTTTCCCGACTGGAAAGCGGGCAGTGAGCGCAACGCAATTAATGTAAGTTAGCTCACTCATTAG
GCACCGGGATCTCGACCGATGCCCTTGAGAGCCTTCAACCCAGTCAGCTCCTTCCGGTGGGCGCGGGGCA
TGACTATCGTCGCCGCACTTATGACTGTCTTCTTTATCATGCAACTCGTAGGACAGGTGCCGGCAGCGCT
CTGGGTCATTTTCGGCGAGGACCGCTTTCGCTGGAGCGCGACGATGATCGGCCTGTCGCTTGCGGTATTC
GGAATCTTGCACGCCCTCGCTCAAGCCTTCGTCACTGGTCCCGCCACCAAACGTTTCGGCGAGAAGCAGG
CCATTATCGCCGGCATGGCGGCCCCACGGGTGCGCATGATCGTGCTCCTGTCGTTGAGGACCCGGCTAGG
CTGGCGGGGTTGCCTTACTGGTTAGCAGAATGAATCACCGATACGCGAGCGAACGTGAAGCGACTGCTGC
TGCAAAACGTCTGCGACCTGAGCAACAACATGAATGGTCTTCGGTTTCCGTGTTTCGTAAAGTCTGGAAA
CGCGGAAGTCAGCGCCCTGCACCATTATGTTCCGGATCTGCATCGCAGGATGCTGCTGGCTACCCTGTGG
AACACCTACATCTGTATTAACGAAGCGCTGGCATTGACCCTGAGTGATTTTTCTCTGGTCCCGCCGCATC
CATACCGCCAGTTGTTTACCCTCACAACGTTCCAGTAACCGGGCATGTTCATCATCAGTAACCCGTATCG
TGAGCATCCTCTCTCGTTTCATCGGTATCATTACCCCCATGAACAGAAATCCCCCTTACACGGAGGCATC
AGTGACCAAACAGGAAAAAACCGCCCTTAACATGGCCCGCTTTATCAGAAGCCAGACATTAACGCTTCTG
GAGAAACTCAACGAGCTGGACGCGGATGAACAGGCAGACATCTGTGAATCGCTTCACGACCACGCTGATG
AGCTTTACCGCAGCTGCCTCGCGCGTTTCGGTGATGACGGTGAAAACCTCTGACACATGCAGCTCCCGGA
GACGGTCACAGCTTGTCTGTAAGCGGATGCCGGGAGCAGACAAGCCCGTCAGGGCGCGTCAGCGGGTGTT
GGCGGGTGTCGGGGCGCAGCCATGACCCAGTCACGTAGCGATAGCGGAGTGTATACTGGCTTAACTATGC
GGCATCAGAGCAGATTGTACTGAGAGTGCACCATATATGCGGTGTGAAATACCGCACAGATGCGTAAGGA
GAAAATACCGCATCAGGCGCTCTTCCGCTTCCTCGCTCACTGACTCGCTGCGCTCGGTCGTTCGGCTGCG
GCGAGCGGTATCAGCTCACTCAAAGGCGGTAATACGGTTATCCACAGAATCAGGGGATAACGCAGGAAAG
AACATGTGAGCAAAAGGCCAGCAAAAGGCCAGGAACCGTAAAAAGGCCGCGTTGCTGGCGTTTTTCCATA
GGCTCCGCCCCCCTGACGAGCATCACAAAAATCGACGCTCAAGTCAGAGGTGGCGAAACCCGACAGGACT
ATAAAGATACCAGGCGTTTCCCCCTGGAAGCTCCCTCGTGCGCTCTCCTGTTCCGACCCTGCCGCTTACC
GGATACCTGTCCGCCTTTCTCCCTTCGGGAAGCGTGGCGCTTTCTCATAGCTCACGCTGTAGGTATCTCA
GTTCGGTGTAGGTCGTTCGCTCCAAGCTGGGCTGTGTGCACGAACCCCCCGTTCAGCCCGACCGCTGCGC
CTTATCCGGTAACTATCGTCTTGAGTCCAACCCGGTAAGACACGACTTATCGCCACTGGCAGCAGCCACT
GGTAACAGGATTAGCAGAGCGAGGTATGTAGGCGGTGCTACAGAGTTCTTGAAGTGGTGGCCTAACTACG
GCTACACTAGAAGGACAGTATTTGGTATCTGCGCTCTGCTGAAGCCAGTTACCTTCGGAAAAAGAGTTGG
TAGCTCTTGATCCGGCAAACAAACCACCGCTGGTAGCGGTGGTTTTTTTGTTTGCAAGCAGCAGATTACG
CGCAGAAAAAAAGGATCTCAAGAAGATCCTTTGATCTTTTCTACGGGGTCTGACGCTCAGTGGAACGAAA
ACTCACGTTAAGGGATTTTGGTCATGAACAATAAAACTGTCTGCTTACATAAACAGTAATACAAGGGGTG
TTATGAGCCATATTCAACGGGAAACGTCTTGCTCTAGGCCGCGATTAAATTCCAACATGGATGCTGATTT
ATATGGGTATAAATGGGCTCGCGATAATGTCGGGCAATCAGGTGCGACAATCTATCGATTGTATGGGAAG
CCCGATGCGCCAGAGTTGTTTCTGAAACATGGCAAAGGTAGCGTTGCCAATGATGTTACAGATGAGATGG
TCAGACTAAACTGGCTGACGGAATTTATGCCTCTTCCGACCATCAAGCATTTTATCCGTACTCCTGATGA
TGCATGGTTACTCACCACTGCGATCCCCGGGAAAACAGCATTCCAGGTATTAGAAGAATATCCTGATTCA
GGTGAAAATATTGTTGATGCGCTGGCAGTGTTCCTGCGCCGGTTGCATTCGATTCCTGTTTGTAATTGTC
CTTTTAACAGCGATCGCGTATTTCGTCTCGCTCAGGCGCAATCACGAATGAATAACGGTTTGGTTGATGC
GAGTGATTTTGATGACGAGCGTAATGGCTGGCCTGTTGAACAAGTCTGGAAAGAAATGCATAAACTTTTG
CCATTCTCACCGGATTCAGTCGTCACTCATGGTGATTTCTCACTTGATAACCTTATTTTTGACGAGGGGA
AATTAATAGGTTGTATTGATGTTGGACGAGTCGGAATCGCAGACCGATACCAGGATCTTGCCATCCTATG
GAACTGCCTCGGTGAGTTTTCTCCTTCATTACAGAAACGGCTTTTTCAAAAATATGGTATTGATAATCCT
GATATGAATAAATTGCAGTTTCATTTGATGCTCGATGAGTTTTTCTAAGAATTAATTCATGAGCGGATAC
ATATTTGAATGTATTTAGAAAAATAAACAAATAGGGGTTCCGCGCACATTTCCCCGAAAAGTGCCACCTG
AAATTGTAAACGTTAATATTTTGTTAAAATTCGCGTTAAATTTTTGTTAAATCAGCTCATTTTTTAACCA
ATAGGCCGAAATCGGCAAAATCCCTTATAAATCAAAAGAATAGACCGAGATAGGGT
[37 nt withheld, positions 6637-6673]
AAAGAACGTGGACTCCAACGTCAAAGG
[49 nt withheld, positions 6701-6749]
T
[91 nt withheld, positions 6751-6841]
G
[124 nt withheld, positions 6843-6966]
CCCATTCGCCA
Features (pLannotate 1.2.2; 22 found; start..end, strand, type, name):
     26..73      -  terminator     T7 terminator: transcription terminator for bacteriophage T7 RNA polymerase
     81..130     -  CDS            SET1 (fragment): solubility-enhancement tag derived from T7 phage gene 10B
    140..157     -  CDS            9xHis (fragment): 9xHis affinity tag
    207..239     -  CDS            T7 tag (gene 10 leader): leader peptide from bacteriophage T7 gene 10 promotes efficient translation in E. coli
    246..1844    -  CDS            PHGDH: SERA_HUMAN - Also known as PGDH3. Experimental evidence at protein level: Swiss-Prot protein existence level 1. Catalyzes the reversible oxidation of 3-phospho-D-glycerate to 3-phosphonooxypyruvate, the first step of the phosphorylated L- serine biosynthesis pathway. Also catalyzes the reversible oxidation of 2-hydroxyglutarate to 2-oxoglutarate and the reversible oxidation of (S)-malate to oxaloacetate. From Homo sapiens (Human).
   1851..1868    -  CDS            thrombin site: thrombin recognition and cleavage site
   1879..1895    -  CDS            capTEV™ (fragment): composite tag for in vivo biotinylation, TEV protease cleavage, and 6xHis tagging
   1914..1936    -  RBS            RBS: efficient ribosome binding site from bacteriophage T7 gene 10 (Olins and Rangwala, 1989)
   1951..1975    -  protein_bind   lac operator: The lac repressor binds to the lac operator to inhibit transcription in E. coli. This inhibition can be relieved by adding lactose or isopropyl-β-D-thiogalactopyranoside (IPTG). lac repressor encoded by lacI
   1976..1994    -  promoter       T7 promoter: promoter for bacteriophage T7 RNA polymerase
   2016..2295    +  CDS            TcR (fragment): tetracycline efflux protein; tet; confers resistance to tetracycline
   2303..2380    +  promoter       lacI promoter: lacI
   2381..3463    +  CDS            lacI: lac repressor; lacI; The lac repressor binds to the lac operator to inhibit transcription in E. coli. This inhibition can be relieved by adding lactose or isopropyl-β-D-thiogalactopyranoside (IPTG).
   3476..3497    +  protein_bind   CAP binding site: CAP binding activates transcription in the presence of cAMP. E. coli catabolite activator protein
   3512..3803    +  CDS            TcR (fragment): tetracycline efflux protein; tet; confers resistance to tetracycline
   3875..4255    -  CDS            YPB1_ECOLX: Protein predicted: Swiss-Prot protein existence level 4. From Escherichia coli.
   4272..4463    +  CDS            rop: Rop protein, which maintains plasmids at low copy number; rop
   4565..4707    +  misc_feature   bom: basis of mobility region from pBR322
   4893..5481    -  rep_origin     ori: high-copy-number ColE1/pMB1/pBR322/pUC origin of replication
   5603..6418    +  CDS            KanR: aminoglycoside phosphotransferase; aph(3')-Ia; confers resistance to kanamycin in bacteria or G418 (Geneticin®) in eukaryotes
   6427..6484    -  promoter       AmpR promoter (fragment): bla
   6511..6966    -  rep_origin     f1 ori (sequence partly withheld): f1 bacteriophage origin of replication; arrow indicates direction of (+) strand synthesis
