[The description below was written by a language model from this plasmid's Addgene catalogue record and pLannotate feature annotations shown in this document.]
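Description:
pET28a-PHGDH is a bacterial expression plasmid built on the pET-28a backbone for producing human 3-phosphoglycerate dehydrogenase (PHGDH) in E. coli with an N-terminal His tag supplied by the vector. PHGDH catalyses the oxidation of 3-phosphoglycerate to 3-phosphohydroxypyruvate, the first committed step of the phosphorylated serine biosynthesis pathway. The plasmid is selected with kanamycin through the aph(3')-Ia gene. It replicates from a pBR322-type ColE1 origin that, together with the rop gene and bom site, accounts for the low copy number noted in the catalogue. An f1 origin is also present.

The coding region is driven by a T7 promoter followed by a lac operator and the T7 gene 10 ribosome binding site. Expression therefore requires a host supplying T7 RNA polymerase and is held off by the plasmid-encoded lacI repressor until induction with IPTG. Upstream of PHGDH the annotation detects the His-tag region (labelled as a fragment of a composite tag) and a thrombin cleavage site, which allows the tag to be removed after affinity purification. Downstream lie the vector's T7 tag and C-terminal His sequences and the T7 terminator; the record does not state whether these are translated. The insert is recorded as cloned using NdeI at both ends.

The catalogue sizes and the sequence record disagree. The entry lists a 1,033 bp insert and a 6,402 bp total, whereas the assembled sequence is 6,977 nt and PHGDH is annotated over about 1.6 kb. The associated publication concerns small-molecule PHGDH inhibitors targeting serine biosynthesis in cancer, which suggests a use as a source of purified recombinant enzyme, although the record's purpose field is incomplete.
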