Addgene plasmid #74113: pET28a-PHGDH
Purpose: Expression of N-terminal His-tagged
Depositing lab: Lewis Cantley. Depositing organization: Cornell University. Publication: Identification of a small molecule inhibitor of 3-phosphoglycerate dehydrogenase to target serine biosynthesis in cancers. Mullarky E, Lucki NC, Beheshti Zavareh R, Anglin JL, Gomes AP, Nicolay BN, Wong JC, Christen S, Takahashi H, Singh PK, Blenis J, Warren JD, Fendt SM, Asara JM, DeNicola GM, Lyssiotis CA, Lairson LL, Cantley LC. Proc Natl Acad Sci U S A. 2016 Feb 16;113(7):1778-83. doi: 10.1073/pnas.1521548113. Epub 2016 Feb 1. PubMed 26831078.
Backbone
  Vector backbone: pET-28a
  Backbone size w/o insert (bp): 5369
  Total vector size (bp): 6402
  Vector type: Bacterial Expression
Growth in bacteria
  Bacterial resistance: Kanamycin, 50 μg/mL
  Growth temperature: 37°C
  Growth strain: DH5alpha
  Copy number: Low Copy
Gene/Insert
  Gene/Insert name: PHGDH (alt names: pET28A-PHGDH; phosphoglycerate dehydrogenase)
  Species: H. sapiens (human)
  Insert size (bp): 1033
  GenBank ID: 26227
  Entrez Gene: PHGDH (a.k.a. 3-PGDH, 3PGDH, HEL-S-113, NLS, NLS1, PDG, PGAD, PGD, PGDH, PHGDHD, SERA)
  Promoter: T7 promoter
  Tag / fusion protein: His-tagged (N terminal on backbone)
  Cloning method: Restriction Enzyme; 5′ cloning site Ndel (not destroyed); 3′ cloning site Ndel (not destroyed)
  Sequencing primers: 5′ T7 Promoter; 3′ T7 Terminator
Resource information
  A portion of this plasmid was derived from a plasmid made by: Vector backbone was a gift from M. G. Vander Heiden Lab
Terms and licenses: Academic/Nonprofit Terms; Industry Terms: Not Available to Industry
How to cite: pET28a-PHGDH was a gift from Lewis Cantley (Addgene plasmid # 74113 ; http://n2t.net/addgene:74113 ; RRID:Addgene_74113)
