>Addgene plasmid #74113 | pET28a-PHGDH | depositor partial sequence | sequence record 138728 | Full sequence for PHGDH but not the vector
ATGGCTTTTGCAAATCTGCGGAAAGTGCTCATCAGTGACAGCCTGGACCCTTGCTGCCGGAAGATCTTGC
AAGATGGAGGGCTGCAGGTGGTGGAAAAGCAGAACCTTAGCAAAGAGGAGCTGATAGCGGAGCTGCAGGA
CTGTGAAGGCCTTATTGTTCGCTCTGCCACCAAGGTGACCGCTGATGTCATCAACGCAGCTGAGAAACTC
CAGGTGGTGGGCAGGGCTGGCACAGGTGTGGACAATGTGGATCTGGAGGCCGCAACAAGGAAGGGCATCT
TGGTTATGAACACCCCCAATGGGAACAGCCTCAGTGCCGCAGAACTCACTTGTGGAATGATCATGTGCCT
GGCCAGGCAGATTCCCCAGGCGACGGCTTCGATGAAGGACGGCAAATGGGAGCGGAAGAAGTTCATGGGA
ACAGAGCTGAATGGAAAGACCCTGGGAATTCTTGGCCTGGGCAGGATTGGGAGAGAGGTAGCTACCCGGA
TGCAGTCCTTTGGGATGAAGACTATAGGGTATGACCCCATCATTTCCCCAGAGGTCTCGGCCTCCTTTGG
TGTTCAGCAGCTGCCCCTGGAGGAGATCTGGCCTCTCTGTGATTTCATCACTGTGCACACTCCTCTCCTG
CCCTCCACGACAGGCTTGCTGAATGACAACACCTTTGCCCAGTGCAAGAAGGGGGTGCGTGTGGTGAACT
GTGCCCGTGGAGGGATCGTGGACGAAGGCGCCCTGCTCCGGGCCCTGCAGTCTGGCCAGTGTGCCGGGGC
TGCACTGGACGTGTTTACGGAAGAGCCGCCACGGGACCGGGCCTTGGTGGACCATGAGAATGTCATCAGC
TGTCCCCACCTGGGTGCCAGCACCAAGGAGGCTCAGAGCCGCTGTGGGGAGGAAATTGCTGTTCAGTTCG
TGGACATGGTGAAGGGGAAATCTCTCACGGGGGTTGTGAATGCCCAGGCCCTTACCAGTGCCTTCTCTCC
ACACACCAAGCCTTGGATTGGTCTGGCAGAAGCTCTGGGGACACTGATGCGAGCCTGGGCTGGGTCCCCC
AAAGGGACCATCCAGGTGATAACACAGGGAACATCCCTGAAGAATGCTGGGAACTGCCTAAGCCCCGCAG
TCATTGTCGGCCTCCTGAAAGAGGCTTCCAAGCAGGCGGATGTGAACTTGGTGAACGCTAAGCTGCTGGT
GAAAGAGGCTGGCCTCAATGTCACCACCTCCCACAGCCCTGCTGCACCAGGGGAGCAAGGCTTCGGGGAA
TGCCTCCTGGCCGTGGCCCTGGCAGGCGCCCCTTACCAGGCTGTGGGCTTGGTCCAAGGCACTACGCCTG
TACTGCAGGGGCTCAATGGAGCTGTCTTCAGGCCAGAAGTGCCTCTCCGCAGGGACCTGCCCCTGCTCCT
ATTCCGGACTCAGACCTCTGACCCTGCAATGCTGCCTACCATGATTGGCCTCCTGGCAGAGGCAGGCGTG
CGGCTGCTGTCCTACCAGACTTCACTGGTGTCAGATGGGGAGACCTGGCACGTCATGGGCATCTCCTCCT
TGCTGCCCAGCCTGGAAGCGTGGAAGCAGCATGTGACTGAAGCCTTCCAGTTCCACTTCTAA
