>Addgene plasmid #74113 | pET28a-PHGDH | addgene partial sequence | sequence record 141313 | LacI-R 5'-GGCATACTCTGCGACATCGT-3'
ATTCACCACCCTGAATTGACTCTCTTCCGGGCGCTATCATGCCATACCGCGAAAGGTTTTGCGCCATTCG
ATGGTGTCCGGGATCTCGACGCTCTCCCTTATGCGACTCCTGCATTAGGAAGCAGCCCAGTAGTAGGTTG
AGGCCGTTGAGCACCGCCGCCGCAAGGAATGGTGCATGCAAGGAGATGGCGCCCAACAGTCCCCCGGCCA
CGGGGCCTGCCACCATACCCACGCCGAAACAAGCGCTCATGAGCCCGAAGTGGCGAGCCCGATCTTCCCC
ATCGGTGATGTCGGCGATATAGGCGCCAGCAACCGCACCTGTGGCGCCGGTGATGCCGGCCACGATGCGT
CCGGCGTAGAGGATCGAGATCTCGATCCCGCGAAATTAATACGACTCACTATAGGGGAATTGTGAGCGGA
TAACAATTCCCCTCTAGAAATAATTTTGTTTAACTTTAAGAAGGAGATATACCATGGGCAGCAGCCATCA
TCATCATCATCACAGCAGCGGCCTGGTGCCGCGCGGCAGCCATATGATGGCTTTTGCAAATCTGCGGAAA
GTGCTCATCAGTGACAGCCTGGACCCTTGCTGCCGGAAGATCTTGCAAGATGGAGGGCTGCAGGTGGTGG
AAAAGCAGAACCTTAGCAAAGAGGAGCTGATAGCGGAGCTGCAGGACTGTGAAGGCCTTATTGTTCGCTC
TGCCACCAAGGTGACCGCTGATGTCATCAACGCAGCTGAGAAACTCCAGGTGGTGGGCAGGGCTGGCACA
GGTGTGGACAATGTGGATCTGGAGGCCGCAACAAGGAAGGGCATCTTGGTTATGAACACCCCCAATGGGA
ACAGCCTCAGTGCCGCAGAACTCACTTGTGGAATGATCATGTGCCTGGCCAGGCAGATTCCCCAGGCGAC
GGCTTCGATGAAGGACGGCAAATGGGAGCGGAAGAAGTTCATGGGAACAGAGCTGAATGGAAAGACCCTG
GGAATTCTTGGCCTGGGCAGGATTGGGAGAGAGGTAGCTACCCGGATGCAGTCCTTTGGGATGAAGACTA
TAGGGTATGACCCCATCATTTCCCCAGAGGTCTCGGCCTCCT
