>Addgene plasmid #74113 | pET28a-PHGDH | addgene partial sequence | sequence record 141316 | F1ori-R 5'-AGGGAAGAAAGCGAAAGGAG-3'
[64 nt withheld, positions 1-64]
CCCATTCGCCAATCCGGATATAGTTCCTCCTTTCAGCAAAAAACCCCTCAAGACCCGTTTAGAGGCCCCA
AGGGGTTATGCTAGTTATTGCTCAGCGGTGGCAGCAGCCAACTCAGCTTCCTTTCGGGCTTTGTTAGCAG
CCGGATCTCAGTGGTGGTGGTGGTGGTGCTCGAGTGCGGCCGCAAGCTTGTCGACGGAGCTCGAATTCGG
ATCCGCGACCCATTTGCTGTCCACCAGTCATGCTAGCCATATGTTAGAAGTGGAACTGGAAGGCTTCAGT
CACATGCTGCTTCCACGCTTCCAGGCTGGGCAGCAAGGAGGAGATGCCCATGACGTGCCAGGTCTCCCCA
TCTGACACCAGTGAAGTCTGGTAGGACAGCAGCCGCACGCCTGCCTCTGCCAGGAGGCCAATCATGGTAG
GCAGCATTGCAGGGTCAGAGGTCTGAGTCCGGAATAGGAGCAGGGGCAGGTCCCTGCGGAGAGGCACTTC
TGGCCTGAAGACAGCTCCATTGAGCCCCTGCAGTACAGGTGTAGTGCCTTGGACCAAGCCCACAGCCTGG
TAAGGGGCGCCTGCCAGGGCCACGGCCAGGAGGCATTCCCCGAAGCCTTGCTCCCCTGGTGCAGCAGGGC
TGTGGGAGGTGGTGACATTGAGGCCAGCCTCTTTCACCAGCAGCTTAGCGTTCACCAAGTTCACATCCGC
CTGCTTGGAAGCCTCTTTCAGGAGGCCGACAATGACTGCGGGGCTTAGGCAGTTCCCAGCATTCTTCAGG
GATGTTCCCTGTGTTATCACCTGGATGGTCCCTTTGGGGGACCCAGCCCAGGCTCGCATCAGTGTCCCCA
GAGCTTCTGCCAGACCAATCCAAGGCTTGGTGTGTGGAGAGAAGGCACTGGTAAGGGCCTGGGCATTCAC
AACCCCC
